Addgene plasmid #21733: MAP4K3-GFP d1-343
Depositing lab: L. Miguel Martins. Depositing organization: MRC Toxicology Unit. Publication: MAP4K3 modulates cell death via the post-transcriptional regulation of BH3-only proteins. Lam D, Dickens D, Reid EB, Loh SH, Moisoi N, Martins LM. Proc Natl Acad Sci U S A. 2009 Jul 21;106(29):11978-83. doi: 10.1073/pnas.0900608106. Epub 2009 Jul 8. PubMed 19587239.
Backbone
  Vector backbone: pEGFP-N1
  Backbone manufacturer: Clontech
  Backbone size w/o insert (bp): 4700
  Vector type: Mammalian Expression
  Selectable markers: Neomycin (select with G418)
Growth in bacteria
  Bacterial resistance: Kanamycin, 50 μg/mL
  Growth temperature: 37°C
  Growth strain: DH5alpha
  Copy number: Unknown
Gene/Insert
  Gene/Insert name: MAP4K3 (alt names: GLK; MAPKKKK3; RAB8IPL1)
  Species: H. sapiens (human)
  Insert size (bp): 1590
  Mutation: Deletion of the amino-terminus, amino-acids 1 to 343. This version of the kinase is catalytically inactive
  GenBank ID: BC071579
  Entrez Gene: MAP4K3 (a.k.a. GLK, MAPKKKK3, MEKKK 3, MEKKK3, RAB8IPL1)
  Tag / fusion protein: GFP (C terminal on insert)
  Cloning method: Restriction Enzyme; 5′ cloning site KpnI (unknown if destroyed); 3′ cloning site BamHI (unknown if destroyed)
  Sequencing primers: 5′ CMV forward (CGCAAATGGGCGGTAGGCGTG; 3′ EGFP-N sequencing primer 745-724
Terms and licenses: Academic/Nonprofit Terms; Industry Terms: Not Available to Industry
How to cite: MAP4K3-GFP d1-343 was a gift from L. Miguel Martins (Addgene plasmid # 21733 ; http://n2t.net/addgene:21733 ; RRID:Addgene_21733)
