[The description below was written by a language model from this plasmid's Addgene catalogue record.]
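Description:
MAP4K3-GFP d1-343 is a mammalian expression plasmid built on the Clontech pEGFP-N1 backbone (about 4.7 kb without insert). It is propagated in E. coli under kanamycin selection, and the same backbone provides neomycin resistance so that transfected mammalian cells can be selected with G418. The record does not list the promoter explicitly. However, pEGFP-N1 normally drives its insert from the CMV immediate-early promoter, and the use of a CMV forward sequencing primer fits that arrangement. No feature table is supplied, so other backbone elements are not individually documented here.

The insert is a roughly 1.6 kb fragment of human MAP4K3 (also known as GLK, MAPKKKK3 or RAB8IPL1), cloned between the KpnI and BamHI sites. This places it upstream of the vector's GFP coding sequence, so the protein is expressed with GFP fused to its C terminus. The fragment lacks amino acids 1 to 343 at the amino terminus, and the record states that this truncated kinase is catalytically inactive.

The GFP tag allows expression and subcellular localisation to be followed by fluorescence and gives a handle for detecting the fusion protein. The associated publication concerns MAP4K3 modulating cell death through post-transcriptional regulation of BH3-only proteins. In that context the construct would plausibly serve as a kinase-inactive deletion control, compared with full-length MAP4K3 to test whether effects depend on the amino-terminal region and on catalytic activity, though the record does not spell out a specific use.
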