>Addgene plasmid #21733 | MAP4K3-GFP d1-343 | addgene partial sequence | sequence record 27505 | 21733 with EGFP-N
CCGGGGANGCTCCTCGCCCTTGCTCACCATGGTGGCGACCGGTGGATCCGCGTAACTGTTTTCATGACCC
GCCAGGATGTACAAATTGCTATTTGCTGTGGGGTTATCAGTTGGCCTACTTTCCAAAACCACGACCCTGT
CAGATCCAAGCAGCCTGAAAATTCTTGTGCTATCTGAAATTTCTTGTGTTACCTCATTAGATCTAAAACT
TCTACCTTGCATTCCATGTTTCCAGAAAGCTAGCACACTGTCTTGTAGGCACACTATTGATTCAATCTGG
AAATCAAAGGTGAGTTCTGATGACAATTTCCTGCTAGATTTTAATCTTCCTTGGAGATTTACTATTTTTA
TACAACAGTCCAAGCATACAAGGATGGTATCTCTCTCCAGTTGGGTTACATGAGTAACATTTGTCTGTGG
GGTATCTGATTCTGTAAACCATGAAGAGGTAGAATTTGGATTGACCGTCTCAAATCGAACCACTTGGTTG
AAGTCTCTACCTCTACTGACGCCAACACAAACTAAAGGGTACTCCTGTTCAGGAACTACCAGCATTTCAA
ACATTCTAAGTGGACATGGTATAGGAAAATCTATGTGCTTAATTAACATAAATTTCTGCATTGGTTCAAC
CCATTCTAATAGAAAAAAGCGCTANTCAGAGGGCNCCCAN
