>Addgene plasmid #21733 | MAP4K3-GFP d1-343 | addgene partial sequence | sequence record 27506 | 21733 with CMV-F
TAGCAGAGCTGGTTTAGTGAACCGTCAGATCCGCTAGCGCTACCGGACTCAGATCTCGAGCTCAAGCTTC
GAATTCTGCAGTCGACGGTACCGCCACCATGAAGGAGACAGAACCACATCATGAACTTGATCTGCAACTG
GAATATGGACAAGGACACCAAGGTGGTTACTTTTTAGGTGCAAACAAGAGTCTTCTCAAGTCTGTTGAAG
AAGAATTGCATCAGCGAGGACACGTCGCACATTTAGAAGATGATGAAGGAGATGATGATGAATCTAAACA
CTCAACTCTGAAAGCAAAAATTCCACCTCCCTTGCCACCAAAGCCTAAGTCTATCTTCATACCACAGGAA
ATGCATTCTACTGAGGATGAAAATCAAGGAACAATCAAGAGATGTCCCATGTCAGGGAGCCCAGCAAAGC
CATCCCAAGTTCCACCTAGACCACCACCTCCCAGATTACCCCCACACAAACCTGTTGCCTTAGGAAATGG
AATGAGCTCCTTCCAGTTAAATGGTGAACGAGATGGCTCATTATGTCAACAACAGAATGAACATAGAGGC
ACAAACCTTTCAAGAAAAGAAAAGAAAGATGTACCAAAGCCTATTAGTAATGGTCTTCCTCCAACACCTA
AAGTGCATATGGGTGCATGTTTTTCAAAAGTTTTTAATG
